Addgene plasmid #50873: pcDNA3.1 Flag YFP hNKCC1 N672C (NT474)
Purpose: Expresses human NKCC1 N672C mutant with an N-terminal 3xFLAG-YFP tag in mammalian cells. cDNA is synthetic, containing convenient restriction sites.
Depositing lab: Biff Forbush. Depositing organization: Yale University. Publication: Molecular Motions Involved in Na-K-Cl Cotransporter-mediated Ion Transport and Transporter Activation Revealed by Internal Crosslinking between Transmembrane Domains 10 and 11/12. Monette MY, Somasekharan S, Forbush B. J Biol Chem. 2014 Jan 22. 10.1074/jbc.M113.542258 PubMed 24451383.
Backbone
  Vector backbone: pcDNA 3.1 neo
  Backbone manufacturer: Life Technologies
  Backbone size w/o insert (bp): 5316
  Vector type: Mammalian Expression
  Selectable markers: Neomycin (select with G418)
Growth in bacteria
  Bacterial resistance: Ampicillin, 100 μg/mL
  Growth temperature: 37°C
  Growth strain: DH5alpha
  Copy number: High Copy
Gene/Insert
  Gene/Insert name: human NKCC1 (synthetic) (alt names: Slc12A2 (synthetic); Na-K-Cl cotransporter)
  Species: H. sapiens (human), Synthetic
  Insert size (bp): 4479
  Mutation: N672C in hNKCC1 in NT17
  Entrez Gene: SLC12A2 (a.k.a. BSC, BSC-2, BSC2, CCC1, KILQS, NKCC1, PPP1R141)
  Promoter: CMV
  Tag / fusion protein: 3x Flag (N terminal on insert); YFP (N terminal on insert)
  Cloning method: Restriction Enzyme; 5′ cloning site NheI (not destroyed); 3′ cloning site PmeI (not destroyed)
  Sequencing primers: 5′ CMV-F; 3′ BGH-rev
Terms and licenses: Academic/Nonprofit Terms; Industry Terms: Not Available to Industry
Depositor comments: Plasmid constructed from pcDNA3.1 Flag YFP hNKCC1 WT (NT17). See Addgene plasmid# 49085 (http://www.addgene.org/49085/) for plasmid map of wild-type construct.
How to cite: pcDNA3.1 Flag YFP hNKCC1 N672C (NT474) was a gift from Biff Forbush (Addgene plasmid # 50873 ; http://n2t.net/addgene:50873 ; RRID:Addgene_50873)
