[The description below was written by a language model from this plasmid's Addgene catalogue record and pLannotate feature annotations shown in this document.]
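Description:
pcDNA3.1 Flag YFP hNKCC1 N672C (NT474) is a mammalian expression plasmid built on the pcDNA3.1 neo backbone and totals 9,795 nt in the depositor's full sequence. It is propagated in E. coli as a high-copy plasmid through a ColE1/pUC-type origin with ampicillin selection from the AmpR (β-lactamase) cassette. An f1 origin is also present. For selection in mammalian cells, an SV40 enhancer/early promoter drives the neomycin phosphotransferase gene, terminated by an SV40 poly(A) signal, which allows G418 selection of stable transfectants. The feature table also flags short fragments (ble, lacI, bom, a truncated HIV-1 LTR match next to the CMV promoter, and lac promoter/operator elements). These appear to be backbone remnants or partial annotation hits rather than functional parts of the design.

The payload is a single fusion open reading frame driven by the CMV immediate-early enhancer and promoter and terminated by the bovine growth hormone polyadenylation signal. A T7 promoter sits just upstream of the coding region. The reading frame begins with a 3xFLAG epitope, continues into a yellow fluorescent protein (listed as YFP in the catalogue and annotated as mCitrine from the sequence), and ends with human NKCC1 (SLC12A2), the Na-K-Cl cotransporter that mediates electroneutral cation-chloride transport and contributes to cell volume and ionic balance. The NKCC1 cDNA is synthetic, designed with convenient restriction sites, and was cloned between NheI and PmeI sites. It carries the N672C substitution, introduced into the wild-type parent construct NT17. The tags allow detection or purification via FLAG and fluorescence visualisation of the transporter. The associated study used internal crosslinking between transmembrane domains 10 and 11/12 to probe motions during ion transport and transporter activation, which suggests the introduced cysteine serves that approach.
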