Features (pLannotate 1.2.2; 22 found; start..end, strand, type, name):
     31..96      +  CDS            3xFLAG: three tandem FLAG® epitope tags, followed by an enterokinase cleavage site
    109..822     +  CDS            mCitrine: mCitrine is a basic (constitutively fluorescent) yellow fluorescent protein published in 2001, derived from Aequorea victoria.
    829..4464    +  CDS            SLC12A2: S12A2_HUMAN - Also known as NKCC1. Experimental evidence at protein level: Swiss-Prot protein existence level 1. Cation-chloride cotransporter which mediates the electroneutral transport of chloride, potassium and/or sodium ions across the membrane. Plays a vital role in the regulation of ionic balance and cell volume. From Homo sapiens (Human).
   4501..4725    +  polyA_signal   bGH poly(A) signal: bovine growth hormone polyadenylation signal
   4729..4750    +  promoter       SV40 promoter (fragment): SV40 enhancer and early promoter
   4771..5199    +  rep_origin     f1 ori (sequence partly withheld): f1 bacteriophage origin of replication; arrow indicates direction of (+) strand synthesis
   5213..5542    +  promoter       SV40 promoter: SV40 enhancer and early promoter
   5609..6400    +  CDS            neo: KKA2_KLEPN - Also known as kan, nptII. Experimental evidence at protein level: Swiss-Prot protein existence level 1. Resistance to kanamycin, neomycin, paromomycin, ribostamycin, butirosin and gentamicin B. From Klebsiella pneumoniae.
   6424..6582    +  CDS            ble (fragment): BLE_KLEPN - Experimental evidence at protein level: Swiss-Prot protein existence level 1. Binding protein with a strong affinity to the bleomycin family of antibiotics. Binds to CL990; an antimitotic-antibiotic compound. From Klebsiella pneumoniae.
   6577..6698    +  polyA_signal   SV40 poly(A) signal: SV40 polyadenylation signal
   6771..6787    -  protein_bind   lac operator: The lac repressor binds to the lac operator to inhibit transcription in E. coli. This inhibition can be relieved by adding lactose or isopropyl-β-D-thiogalactopyranoside (IPTG). lac repressor encoded by lacI
   6795..6825    -  promoter       lac promoter: promoter for the E. coli lac operon
   6840..6861    -  protein_bind   CAP binding site: CAP binding activates transcription in the presence of cAMP. E. coli catabolite activator protein
   6874..6966    -  CDS            lacI (fragment): lac repressor; lacI; The lac repressor binds to the lac operator to inhibit transcription in E. coli. This inhibition can be relieved by adding lactose or isopropyl-β-D-thiogalactopyranoside (IPTG).
   7149..7734    -  rep_origin     ori: high-copy-number ColE1/pMB1/pBR322/pUC origin of replication
   7905..8765    -  CDS            AmpR: β-lactamase; bla; confers resistance to ampicillin, carbenicillin, and related antibiotics
   8766..8870    -  promoter       AmpR promoter: bla
   8929..8981    -  misc_feature   bom (fragment): basis of mobility region from pBR322
   9136..9515    +  enhancer       CMV enhancer: human cytomegalovirus immediate early enhancer
   9516..9719    +  promoter       CMV promoter: human cytomegalovirus (CMV) immediate early promoter
   9715..9748    +  LTR            5' LTR (truncated) (fragment): truncated 5' long terminal repeat (LTR) from HIV-1
   9764..9782    +  promoter       T7 promoter: promoter for bacteriophage T7 RNA polymerase
>Addgene plasmid #50873 | pcDNA3.1 Flag YFP hNKCC1 N672C (NT474) | depositor full sequence | sequence record 76346 | Full Sequence
GCTAGCCCGGGCACGGCCGCCACCATGGGAGACTACAAAGACCATGACGGTGATTATAAAGATCACGACA
TCGACTACAAGGATGACGATGACAAGGGTGACCCTACCGTCAGCAAGGGCGAGGAGCTGTTCACCGGGGT
GGTGCCCATCCTGGTCGAGCTGGACGGCGACGTAAACGGCCACAAGTTCAGCGTGTCCGGCGAGGGCGAG
GGCGATGCCACCTACGGCAAGCTGACCCTGAAGTTCATCTGCACCACCGGCAAGCTGCCCGTGCCCTGGC
CCACCCTCGTGACCACCTTCGGCTACGGCCTGATGTGCTTCGCCCGCTACCCCGACCACATGAAGCAGCA
CGACTTCTTCAAGTCCGCCATGCCCGAAGGCTACGTCCAGGAGCGCACCATCTTCTTCAAGGACGACGGC
AACTACAAGACCCGCGCCGAGGTGAAGTTCGAGGGCGACACCCTGGTGAACCGCATCGAGCTGAAGGGCA
TCGACTTCAAGGAGGACGGCAACATCCTAGGGCACAAGCTGGAGTACAACTACAACAGCCACAACGTTTA
TATCATGGCCGACAAGCAGAAGAACGGCATCAAGGTGAACTTCAAGATCCGCCACAACATCGAGGACGGC
AGCGTGCAGCTCGCCGACCACTACCAGCAGAACACCCCCATCGGCGACGGCCCCGTGCTGCTGCCCGACA
ACCACTACCTGAGCTACCAGTCCAAACTGAGCAAAGACCCCAACGAGAAGCGCGATCACATGGTCCTGCT
GGAGTTCGTGACCGCCGCCGGGATCACTCTCGGCATGGACGAGCTCTACAAGGGTGACCTGGAGCCGAGG
CCCACGGCTCCTAGCTCCGGCGCGCCAGGCCTCGCCGGAGTCGGCGAAACGCCGAGCGCCGCTGCGCTGG
CCGCAGCCAGGGTGGAACTGCCCGGAACCGCTGTGCCCTCGGTGCCGGAGGATGCTGCGCCCGCGAGCCG
GGACGGGGGCGGGGTCCGCGATGAGGGACCAGCCGCCGCCGGTGACGGCCTGGGCAGACCCTTGGGGCCT
ACCCCGAGCCAGAGCCGTTTCCAGGTGGACCTCGTTTCCGAGAACGCAGGGCGGGCTGCTGCTGCGGCGG
CGGCGGCTGCTGCGGCCGCCGCCGCTGCTGGTGCCGGGGCGGGGGCCAAGCAGACTCCTGCCGACGGGGA
AGCCAGCGGCGAGAGCGAGCCAGCTAAAGGCAGCGAGGAAGCCAAAGGCCGCTTCCGCGTTAACTTCGTA
GATCCTGCTGCCAGCTCGTCCGCAGAAGATAGCCTGTCAGATGCCGCCGGGGTCGGAGTCGATGGACCCA
ACGTGAGCTTCCAGAACGGCGGGGACACGGTACTGAGCGAGGGCAGCAGCCTCCATTCCGGTGGCGGCGG
CGGCTCCGGCCACCACCAGCACTACTATTATGATACCCACACCAACACCTACTATCTGCGCACCTTCGGC
CACAACACAATGGACGCGGTACCCAGGATCGACCACTACCGGCACACAGCCGCGCAGCTCGGCGAGAAGC
TGCTCCGGCCTAGCCTGGCCGAGCTGCATGACGAGCTGGAAAAGGAACCTTTTGAGGATGGCTTTGCAAA
TGGGGAAGAAAGCACTCCAACACGTGATGCTGTGGTCACGTACACGGCCGAAAGTAAAGGAGTCGTGAAG
TTTGGCTGGATCAAGGGTGTACTAGTACGTTGTATGTTAAACATTTGGGGTGTGATGCTTTTCATTCGTC
TCTCATGGATTGTGGGACAAGCTGGAATTGGTCTATCAGTCCTTGTAATAATGATGGCTACTGTTGTGAC
AACTATCACAGGATTGTCCACTAGCGCCATCGCAACTAATGGATTTGTAAGGGGAGGCGGCGCATATTAT
TTAATATCTAGAAGTCTAGGGCCTGAATTTGGTGGTGCCATTGGTCTAATCTTCGCCTTTGCCAACGCTG
TTGCTGTTGCTATGTATGTGGTTGGATTTGCAGAAACCGTGGTGGAGTTGCTGAAAGAACATTCCATTCT
TATGATAGATGAAATCAATGACATCCGGATTATTGGAGCCATTACAGTCGTGATTCTTTTAGGTATCTCA
GTAGCCGGTATGGAGTGGGAAGCAAAAGCTCAGATTGTTCTTTTGGTGATCCTACTTCTTGCTATTGGTG
ATTTCGTCATAGGAACATTTATCCCACTCGAGAGCAAGAAGCCAAAAGGGTTTTTTGGCTATAAATCTGA
AATCTTTAATGAGAACTTTGGCCCCGATTTTCGAGAAGAAGAAACTTTCTTTTCTGTATTTGCCATCTTT
TTTCCTGCTGCAACTGGAATTCTGGCTGGCGCAAATATCTCAGGTGATCTTGCAGATCCTCAGTCAGCCA
TACCCAAAGGAACACTCCTAGCCATTTTAATTACTACATTGGTTTATGTAGGAATTGCCGTGTCTGTAGG
TTCTTGTGTCGTACGCGATGCCACTGGTAATGTTAATGACACTATCGTAACAGAGCTAACAAACTGTACT
AGCGCAGCCTGCAAATTAAACTTTGATTTTTCATCTTGTGAATCCAGTCCTTGTAGCTACGGCCTAATGA
ACAACTTTCAGGTAATGAGTATGGTGTCAGGATTTACACCACTAATTTCCGCGGGCATATTCTCTGCCAC
TCTTTCTAGCGCATTAGCATCCCTAGTGAGTGCTCCCAAGATATTTCAGGCCCTATGTAAAGACAACATC
TACCCCGCTTTCCAGATGTTTGCTAAAGGTTATGGGAAAAATAATGAGCCATTACGTGGCTACATCTTAA
CATTCTTAATTGCACTTGGATTCATCTTAATTGCCGAACTGTGTGTTATTGCACCAATTATCTCAAACTT
CTTCCTTGCCAGCTATGCCCTCATCAATTTTTCAGTATTCCATGCTTCACTGGCCAAAAGCCCAGGATGG
CGACCGGCATTTAAATACTACAATATGTGGATCTCACTTCTTGGAGCAATTCTTTGTTGCATAGTAATGT
TCGTCATTAACTGGTGGGCTGCTTTGCTAACCTACGTGATAGTCCTTGGGCTGTATATTTATGTTACCTA
CAAAAAACCCGATGTGAATTGGGGATCCTCTACACAAGCCCTGACTTACCTCAATGCCCTGCAACATAGT
ATTAGGCTTTCTGGCGTGGAGGACCATGTGAAAAACTTTAGGCCACAGTGTCTTGTTATGACAGGAGCGC
CAAACTCACGGCCGGCCTTACTTCATCTTGTTCACGATTTCACAAAAAATGTTGGTTTGATGATCTGTGG
ACACGTACACATGGGACCACGCAGACAAGCCATGAAAGAAATGTCCATCGACCAAGCCAAATATCAGCGC
TGGCTTATTAAGAACAAAATGAAGGCTTTTTATGCACCAGTACATGCAGATGACCTCAGAGAAGGGGCCC
AATACTTGATGCAGGCTGCTGGCCTGGGCCGTATGAAGCCAAACACACTAGTCCTTGGATTTAAGAAAGA
TTGGTTGCAAGCAGATATGAGGGATGTGGATATGTACATAAACTTATTTCACGATGCTTTTGACATACAA
TATGGCGTAGTGGTTATTCGCCTAAAAGAAGGTCTGGATATTAGTCACCTGCAGGGACAAGAAGAATTAT
TGTCATCACAAGAGAAATCTCCTGGCACCAAGGATGTCGTAGTAAGTGTGGAATATAGTAAAAAGTCCGA
TTTAGATACTTCGAAACCCCTCAGTGAAAAACCAATTACCCATAAAGTCGAGGAAGAAGATGGCAAGACT
GCAACTCAACCACTGTTGAAAAAAGAATCCAAAGGCCCTATTGTGCCTTTGAATGTAGCTGACCAAAAGC
TTCTTGAAGCTAGTACACAGTTTCAGAAAAAACAAGGAAAGAATACTATTGATGTCTGGTGGCTTTTTGA
TGACGGAGGTCTGACCTTATTGATACCTTACCTTCTGACGACCAAGAAAAAATGGAAAGACTGTAAGATC
AGAGTATTCATTGGTGGAAAGATAAACAGAATAGACCATGACCGGAGAGCGATGGCTACTTTACTGAGCA
AGTTCAGAATCGATTTTTCTGACATCATGGTTCTAGGAGACATCAATACCAAACCAAAGAAAGAAAACAT
TATAGCTTTCGAGGAAATCATTGAGCCATACAGACTTCACGAAGATGATAAAGAGCAAGATATCGCAGAT
AAAATGAAAGAAGATGAACCCTGGCGAATAACAGATAATGAATTGGAGCTGTATAAGACCAAGACATACC
GGCAGATCAGGTTAAATGAGTTATTAAAGGAACATTCAAGCACAGCTAACATTATTGTGATGAGTTTACC
GGTCGCACGAAAGGGTGCCGTTTCTAGTGCTCTCTACATGGCATGGTTAGAAGCACTATCTAAGGATCTA
CCACCAATCCTACTAGTTCGTGGGAATCATCAGAGTGTCCTTACCTTCTATTCATAATTAATTAAGTTTA
AACCCGCTGATCAGCCTCGACTGTGCCTTCTAGTTGCCAGCCATCTGTTGTTTGCCCCTCCCCCGTGCCT
TCCTTGACCCTGGAAGGTGCCACTCCCACTGTCCTTTCCTAATAAAATGAGGAAATTGCATCGCATTGTC
TGAGTAGGTGTCATTCTATTCTGGGGGGTGGGGTGGGGCAGGACAGCAAGGGGGAGGATTGGGAAGACAA
TAGCAGGCATGCTGGGGATGCGGTGGGCTCTATGGCTTCTGAGGCGGAAAGAACCAGCTGGGGCTCTAGG
GGGTATCCCC
[124 nt withheld, positions 4771-4894]
C
[91 nt withheld, positions 4896-4986]
A
[49 nt withheld, positions 4988-5036]
CCTTTGACGTTGGAGTCCACGTTCTTT
[37 nt withheld, positions 5064-5100]
ACCCTATCTCGGTCTATTCTTTTGATTTATAAGGGATTTTGCCGATTTCGGCCTATTGGTTAAAAAATGA
GCTGATTTAACAAAAATTTAACGCGAATTAATTCTGTGGAATGTGTGTCAGTTAGGGTGTGGAAAGTCCC
CAGGCTCCCCAGCAGGCAGAAGTATGCAAAGCATGCATCTCAATTAGTCAGCAACCAGGTGTGGAAAGTC
CCCAGGCTCCCCAGCAGGCAGAAGTATGCAAAGCATGCATCTCAATTAGTCAGCAACCATAGTCCCGCCC
CTAACTCCGCCCATCCCGCCCCTAACTCCGCCCAGTTCCGCCCATTCTCCGCCCCATGGCTGACTAATTT
TTTTTATTTATGCAGAGGCCGAGGCCGCCTCTGCCTCTGAGCTATTCCAGAAGTAGTGAGGAGGCTTTTT
TGGAGGCCTAGGCTTTTGCAAAAAGCTCCCGGGAGCTTGTATATCCATTTTCGGATCTGATCAAGAGACA
GGATGAGGATCGTTTCGCATGATTGAACAAGATGGATTGCACGCAGGTTCTCCGGCCGCTTGGGTGGAGA
GGCTATTCGGCTATGACTGGGCACAACAGACAATCGGCTGCTCTGATGCCGCCGTGTTCCGGCTGTCAGC
GCAGGGGCGCCCGGTTCTTTTTGTCAAGACCGACCTGTCCGGTGCCCTGAATGAACTGCAGGACGAGGCA
GCGCGGCTATCGTGGCTGGCCACGACGGGCGTTCCTTGCGCAGCTGTGCTCGACGTTGTCACTGAAGCGG
GAAGGGACTGGCTGCTATTGGGCGAAGTGCCGGGGCAGGATCTCCTGTCATCTCACCTTGCTCCTGCCGA
GAAAGTATCCATCATGGCTGATGCAATGCGGCGGCTGCATACGCTTGATCCGGCTACCTGCCCATTCGAC
CACCAAGCGAAACATCGCATCGAGCGAGCACGTACTCGGATGGAAGCCGGTCTTGTCGATCAGGATGATC
TGGACGAAGAGCATCAGGGGCTCGCGCCAGCCGAACTGTTCGCCAGGCTCAAGGCGCGCATGCCCGACGG
CGAGGATCTCGTCGTGACCCATGGCGATGCCTGCTTGCCGAATATCATGGTGGAAAATGGCCGCTTTTCT
GGATTCATCGACTGTGGCCGGCTGGGTGTGGCGGACCGCTATCAGGACATAGCGTTGGCTACCCGTGATA
TTGCTGAAGAGCTTGGCGGCGAATGGGCTGACCGCTTCCTCGTGCTTTACGGTATCGCCGCTCCCGATTC
GCAGCGCATCGCCTTCTATCGCCTTCTTGACGAGTTCTTCTGAGCGGGACTCTGGGGTTCGAAATGACCG
ACCAAGCGACGCCCAACCTGCCATCACGAGATTTCGATTCCACCGCCGCCTTCTATGAAAGGTTGGGCTT
CGGAATCGTTTTCCGGGACGCCGGCTGGATGATCCTCCAGCGCGGGGATCTCATGCTGGAGTTCTTCGCC
CACCCCAACTTGTTTATTGCAGCTTATAATGGTTACAAATAAAGCAATAGCATCACAAATTTCACAAATA
AAGCATTTTTTTCACTGCATTCTAGTTGTGGTTTGTCCAAACTCATCAATGTATCTTATCATGTCTGTAT
ACCGTCGACCTCTAGCTAGAGCTTGGCGTAATCATGGTCATAGCTGTTTCCTGTGTGAAATTGTTATCCG
CTCACAATTCCACACAACATACGAGCCGGAAGCATAAAGTGTAAAGCCTGGGGTGCCTAATGAGTGAGCT
AACTCACATTAATTGCGTTGCGCTCACTGCCCGCTTTCCAGTCGGGAAACCTGTCGTGCCAGCTGCATTA
ATGAATCGGCCAACGCGCGGGGAGAGGCGGTTTGCGTATTGGGCGCTCTTCCGCTTCCTCGCTCACTGAC
TCGCTGCGCTCGGTCGTTCGGCTGCGGCGAGCGGTATCAGCTCACTCAAAGGCGGTAATACGGTTATCCA
CAGAATCAGGGGATAACGCAGGAAAGAACATGTGAGCAAAAGGCCAGCAAAAGGCCAGGAACCGTAAAAA
GGCCGCGTTGCTGGCGTTTTTCCATAGGCTCCGCCCCCCTGACGAGCATCACAAAAATCGACGCTCAAGT
CAGAGGTGGCGAAACCCGACAGGACTATAAAGATACCAGGCGTTTCCCCCTGGAAGCTCCCTCGTGCGCT
CTCCTGTTCCGACCCTGCCGCTTACCGGATACCTGTCCGCCTTTCTCCCTTCGGGAAGCGTGGCGCTTTC
TCATAGCTCACGCTGTAGGTATCTCAGTTCGGTGTAGGTCGTTCGCTCCAAGCTGGGCTGTGTGCACGAA
CCCCCCGTTCAGCCCGACCGCTGCGCCTTATCCGGTAACTATCGTCTTGAGTCCAACCCGGTAAGACACG
ACTTATCGCCACTGGCAGCAGCCACTGGTAACAGGATTAGCAGAGCGAGGTATGTAGGCGGTGCTACAGA
GTTCTTGAAGTGGTGGCCTAACTACGGCTACACTAGAAGAACAGTATTTGGTATCTGCGCTCTGCTGAAG
CCAGTTACCTTCGGAAAAAGAGTTGGTAGCTCTTGATCCGGCAAACAAACCACCGCTGGTAGCGGTTTTT
TTGTTTGCAAGCAGCAGATTACGCGCAGAAAAAAAGGATCTCAAGAAGATCCTTTGATCTTTTCTACGGG
GTCTGACGCTCAGTGGAACGAAAACTCACGTTAAGGGATTTTGGTCATGAGATTATCAAAAAGGATCTTC
ACCTAGATCCTTTTAAATTAAAAATGAAGTTTTAAATCAATCTAAAGTATATATGAGTAAACTTGGTCTG
ACAGTTACCAATGCTTAATCAGTGAGGCACCTATCTCAGCGATCTGTCTATTTCGTTCATCCATAGTTGC
CTGACTCCCCGTCGTGTAGATAACTACGATACGGGAGGGCTTACCATCTGGCCCCAGTGCTGCAATGATA
CCGCGAGACCCACGCTCACCGGCTCCAGATTTATCAGCAATAAACCAGCCAGCCGGAAGGGCCGAGCGCA
GAAGTGGTCCTGCAACTTTATCCGCCTCCATCCAGTCTATTAATTGTTGCCGGGAAGCTAGAGTAAGTAG
TTCGCCAGTTAATAGTTTGCGCAACGTTGTTGCCATTGCTACAGGCATCGTGGTGTCACGCTCGTCGTTT
GGTATGGCTTCATTCAGCTCCGGTTCCCAACGATCAAGGCGAGTTACATGATCCCCCATGTTGTGCAAAA
AAGCGGTTAGCTCCTTCGGTCCTCCGATCGTTGTCAGAAGTAAGTTGGCCGCAGTGTTATCACTCATGGT
TATGGCAGCACTGCATAATTCTCTTACTGTCATGCCATCCGTAAGATGCTTTTCTGTGACTGGTGAGTAC
TCAACCAAGTCATTCTGAGAATAGTGTATGCGGCGACCGAGTTGCTCTTGCCCGGCGTCAATACGGGATA
ATACCGCGCCACATAGCAGAACTTTAAAAGTGCTCATCATTGGAAAACGTTCTTCGGGGCGAAAACTCTC
AAGGATCTTACCGCTGTTGAGATCCAGTTCGATGTAACCCACTCGTGCACCCAACTGATCTTCAGCATCT
TTTACTTTCACCAGCGTTTCTGGGTGAGCAAAAACAGGAAGGCAAAATGCCGCAAAAAAGGGAATAAGGG
CGACACGGAAATGTTGAATACTCATACTCTTCCTTTTTCAATATTATTGAAGCATTTATCAGGGTTATTG
TCTCATGAGCGGATACATATTTGAATGTATTTAGAAAAATAAACAAATAGGGGTTCCGCGCACATTTCCC
CGAAAAGTGCCACCTGACGTCGACGGATCGGGAGATCTCCCGATCCCCTATGGTGCACTCTCAGTACAAT
CTGCTCTGATGCCGCATAGTTAAGCCAGTATCTGCTCCCTGCTTGTGTGTTGGAGGTCGCTGAGTAGTGC
GCGAGCAAAATTTAAGCTACAACAAGGCAAGGCTTGACCGACAATTGCATGAAGAATCTGCTTAGGGTTA
GGCGTTTTGCGCTGCTTCGCGATGTACGGGCCAGATATACGCGTTGACATTGATTATTGACTAGTTATTA
ATAGTAATCAATTACGGGGTCATTAGTTCATAGCCCATATATGGAGTTCCGCGTTACATAACTTACGGTA
AATGGCCCGCCTGGCTGACCGCCCAACGACCCCCGCCCATTGACGTCAATAATGACGTATGTTCCCATAG
TAACGCCAATAGGGACTTTCCATTGACGTCAATGGGTGGAGTATTTACGGTAAACTGCCCACTTGGCAGT
ACATCAAGTGTATCATATGCCAAGTACGCCCCCTATTGACGTCAATGACGGTAAATGGCCCGCCTGGCAT
TATGCCCAGTACATGACCTTATGGGACTTTCCTACTTGGCAGTACATCTACGTATTAGTCATCGCTATTA
CCATGGTGATGCGGTTTTGGCAGTACATCAATGGGCGTGGATAGCGGTTTGACTCACGGGGATTTCCAAG
TCTCCACCCCATTGACGTCAATGGGAGTTTGTTTTGGCACCAAAATCAACGGGACTTTCCAAAATGTCGT
AACAACTCCGCCCCATTGACGCAAATGGGCGGTAGGCGTGTACGGTGGGAGGTCTATATAAGCAGAGCTC
TCTGGCTAACTAGAGAACCCACTGCTTACTGGCTTATCGAAATTAATACGACTCACTATAGGGAGACCCA
AGCTG
