>Addgene plasmid #50873 | pcDNA3.1 Flag YFP hNKCC1 N672C (NT474) | addgene partial sequence | sequence record 78659 | CMV-F 5'-CGCAAATGGGCGGTAGGCGTG-3'
GCAGAGCTCTCTGGCTAACTAGAGAACCCACTGCTTACTGGCTTATCGAAATTAATACGACTCACTATAG
GGAGACCCAAGCTGGCTAGCCCGGGCACGGCCGCCACCATGGGAGACTACAAAGACCATGACGGTGATTA
TAAAGATCACGACATCGACTACAAGGATGACGATGACAAGGGTGACCCTACCGTCAGCAAGGGCGAGGAG
CTGTTCACCGGGGTGGTGCCCATCCTGGTCGAGCTGGACGGCGACGTAAACGGCCACAAGTTCAGCGTGT
CCGGCGAGGGCGAGGGCGATGCCACCTACGGCAAGCTGACCCTGAAGTTCATCTGCACCACCGGCAAGCT
GCCCGTGCCCTGGCCCACCCTCGTGACCACCTTCGGCTACGGCCTGATGTGCTTCGCCCGCTACCCCGAC
CACATGAAGCAGCACGACTTCTTCAAGTCCGCCATGCCCGAAGGCTACGTCCAGGAGCGCACCATCTTCT
TCAAGGACGACGGCAACTACAAGACCCGCGCCGAGGTGAAGTTCGAGGGCGACACCCTGGTGAACCGCAT
CGAGCTGAAGGGCATCGACTTCAAGGAGGACGGCAACATCCTAGGGCACAAGCTGGAGTACAACTACAAC
AGCCACAACGTTTATATCATGGCCGACAAGCAGAAGAACGGCATCAAGGTGAACTTCAAGATCCGCCACA
ACATCGAGGACGGCAGCGTGCAGCTCGCCGACCACTACCAGCAGAACACCCCCATCGGCGACGGCCCCGT
GCTGCTGCCCGACAACCACTACCTGAGCTACCAGTCCAAACTGAGCAAAGACCCC
