>Addgene plasmid #50873 | pcDNA3.1 Flag YFP hNKCC1 N672C (NT474) | addgene partial sequence | sequence record 79045 | hNKCC1-int-R 5'-ATATTTGGCTTGGTCGATGG-3'
TGTCCACAGATCATCAAACCAACATTTTTTGTGAAATCGTGAACAAGATGAAGTAAGGCCGGCCGTGAGT
TTGGCGCTCCTGTCATAACAAGACACTGTGGCCTAAAGTTTTTCACATGGTCCTCCACGCCAGAAAGCCT
AATACTATGTTGCAGGGCATTGAGGTAAGTCAGGGCTTGTGTAGAGGATCCCCAATTCACATCGGGTTTT
TTGTAGGTAACATAAATATACAGCCCAAGGACTATCACGTAGGTTAGCAAAGCAGCCCACCAGTTAATGA
CGAACATTACTATGCAACAAAGAATTGCTCCAAGAAGTGAGATCCACATATTGTAGTATTTAAATGCCGG
TCGCCATCCTGGGCTTTTGGCCAGTGAAGCATGGAATACTGAAAAATTGATGAGGGCATAGCTGGCAAGG
AAGAAGTTTGAGATAATTGGTGCAATAACACACAGTTCGGCAATTAAGATGAATCCAAGTGCAATTAAGA
ATGTTAAGATGTAGCCACGTAATGGCTCATTATTTTTCCCATAACCTTTAGCAAACATCTGGAAAGCGGG
GTAGATGTTGTCTTTACATAGGGCCTGAAATATCTTGGGAGCACTCACTAGGGATGCTAATGCGCTAGAA
AGAGTGGCAGAGAATATGCCCGCGGAAATTAGTGGTGTAAATCCTGACACCATACTCATTACCTGAAAGT
TGTTCATTAGGCCGTAGCTACAAGGACTGGATTCACAAGATGAAAAATCAAAGTTTAATTTGCAGGCTGC
GCTAGTACAGTTTGTTAGCTCTGTTACGATAGTGTCATTAACATTACCAGTGGCATCGCGTACGACACAA
GAACCTACAGACACGGCAATTCCTACATAAACCAATGTAGTAATTAAAATGGCTAGGAGTGTTCCTTT
